>Addgene plasmid #157115 | pD649-HAsp-TREM2-COMP5AP-AviTag-9xHis | addgene full sequence | sequence record 389773 | Addgene NGS Result
TTTCAATATTATTGAAGCATTTATCAGGGTTATTGTCTCATGAGCGGATACATATTTGAATGTATTTAGA
AAAATAAACAAATAGGGGTCAGTGTTACAACCAATTAACCAATTCTGAACATTATCGCGAGCCCATTTAT
ACCTGAATATGGCTCATAACACCCCTTGCTCATGACCAAAATCCCTTAACGTGAGTTACGCGCGCGTCGT
TCCACTGAGCGTCAGACCCCGTAGAAAAGATCAAAGGATCTTCTTGAGATCCTTTTTTTCTGCGCGTAAT
CTGCTGCTTGCAAACAAAAAAACCACCGCTACCAGCGGTGGTTTGTTTGCCGGATCAAGAGCTACCAACT
CTTTTTCCGAAGGTAACTGGCTTCAGCAGAGCGCAGATACCAAATACTGTTCTTCTAGTGTAGCCGTAGT
TAGCCCACCACTTCAAGAACTCTGTAGCACCGCCTACATACCTCGCTCTGCTAATCCTGTTACCAGTGGC
TGCTGCCAGTGGCGATAAGTCGTGTCTTACCGGGTTGGACTCAAGACGATAGTTACCGGATAAGGCGCAG
CGGTCGGGCTGAACGGGGGGTTCGTGCACACAGCCCAGCTTGGAGCGAACGACCTACACCGAACTGAGAT
ACCTACAGCGTGAGCTATGAGAAAGCGCCACGCTTCCCGAAGGGAGAAAGGCGGACAGGTATCCGGTAAG
CGGCAGGGTCGGAACAGGAGAGCGCACGAGGGAGCTTCCAGGGGGAAACGCCTGGTATCTTTATAGTCCT
GTCGGGTTTCGCCACCTCTGACTTGAGCGTCGATTTTTGTGATGCTCGTCAGGGGGGCGGAGCCTATGGA
AAAACGCCAGCAACGCGGCCTTTTTACGGTTCCTGGCCTTTTGCTGGCCTTTTGCTCACATGTTCTTTCC
TGCGTTATCCCCTGATTCTGTGGATAACCGTATTACCGCCTTTGAGTGAGCTGATACCGCTCGCCGCAGC
CGAACGACCGAGCGCAGCGAGTCAGTGAGCGAGGAAGCGGAAGGCGAGAGTAGGGAACTGCCAGGCATCA
AACTAAGCAGAAGGCCCCTGACGGATGGCCTTTTTGCGTTTCTACAAACTCTTTCTGTGTTGTAAAACGA
CGGCCAGTCTTAAGCTCGGGCCCCCTGGGCGGTTCTGATAACGAGTAATCGTTAATCCGCAAATAACGTA
AAAACCCGCTTCGGCGGGTTTTTTTATGGGGGGAGTTTAGGGAAAGAGCATTTGTCAGAATATTTAAGGG
CGCCTGTCACTTTGCTTGATATATGAGAATTATTTAACCTTATAAATGAGAAAAAAGCAACGCACTTTAA
ATAAGATACGTTGCTTTTTCGATTGATGAACACCTATAATTAAACTATTCATCTATTATTTATGATTTTT
TGTATATACAATATTTCTAGTTTGTTAAAGAGAATTAAGAAAATAAATCTCGAAAATAATAAAGGGAAAA
TCAGTTTTTGATATCAAAATTATACATGTCAACGATAATACAAAATATAATACAAACTATAAGATGTTAT
CAGTATTTATTATCATTTAGAATAAATTTTGTGTCGCCCTTAATTGTGAGCGGATAACAATTACGAGCTT
CATGCACAGTGGCGTTGACTCAATATTGGCCATTAGCCATATTATTCATTGGTTATATAGCATAAATCAA
TATTGGCTATTGGCCATTGCATACGTTGTATCTATATCATAATATGTACATTTATATTGGCTCATGTCCA
ATATGACCGCCATGTTGGCATTGATTATTGACTAGTTATTAATAGTAATCAATTACGGGGTCATTAGTTC
ATAGCCCATATATGGAGTTCCGCGTTACATAACTTACGGTAAATGGCCCGCCTGGCTGACCGCCCAACGA
CCCCCGCCCATTGACGTCAATAATGACGTATGTTCCCATAGTAACGCCAATAGGGACTTTCCATTGACGT
CAATGGGTGGAGTATTTACGGTAAACTGCCCACTTGGCAGTACATCAAGTGTATCATATGCCAAGTACGC
CCCCTATTGACGTCAATGACGGTAAATGGCCCGCCTGGCATTATGCCCAGTACATGACCTTATGGGACTT
TCCTACTTGGCAGTACATCTACGTATTAGTCATCGCTATTACCATGGTGATGCGGTTTTGGCAGTACATC
AATGGGCGTGGATAGCGGTTTGACTCACGGGGATTTCCAAGTCTCCACCCCATTGACGTCAATGGGAGTT
TGTTTTGGCACCAAAATCAACGGGACTTTCCAAAATGTCGTAACAACTCCGCCCCATTGACGCAAATGGG
CGGTAGGCGTGTACGGTGGGAGGTCTATATAAGCAGAGCTCGTTTAGTGAACCGTCAGATCGCCTGGAGA
CGCCATCCACGCTGTTTTGACCTCCATAGAAGACACCGGGACCGATCCAGCCTCCGCGGCCGGGAACGGT
GCATTGGAACGCGGATTCCCCGTGCCAAGAGTGACGTAAGTACCGCCTATAGAGTCTATAGGCCCACCCC
CTTGGCTTCGTTAGAACGCGGCTACAATTAATACATAACCTTATGTATCATACACATACGATTTAGGTGA
CACTATAGAATAACATCCACTTTGCCTTTCTCTCCACAGGTGTCCACTCCCAGGTCCAACTGCACCTCGG
TTCTATCGAAAACGCGCCTGCTAGCGCCACCATGAAGACCATCATTGCCCTGAGCTACATCTTCTGCCTG
GTGTTCGCTGCGGCCGCCCACAATACCACAGTTTTTCAGGGCGTTGCCGGCCAGAGCCTGCAGGTTTCCT
GTCCTTACGACAGCATGAAGCACTGGGGTAGAAGAAAGGCCTGGTGCAGACAGCTGGGCGAGAAGGGACC
TTGTCAGAGAGTGGTGTCTACCCACAACCTGTGGCTGCTGAGCTTCCTGAGAAGATGGAATGGCAGCACC
GCCATCACCGATGATACACTCGGCGGCACCCTGACCATCACACTGAGAAATCTGCAGCCTCACGACGCCG
GCCTGTACCAGTGTCAATCTCTGCACGGAAGCGAGGCCGATACACTGCGGAAAGTGCTGGTGGAAGTGCT
GGCCGATCCTCTGGATCATAGAGATGCCGGCGATCTGTGGTTTCCTGGCGAGAGCGAGTCTTTCGAGGAT
GCCCACGTGGAACACAGCATCAGCAGATCTCTGCTGGAAGGCGAGATCCCCTTTCCTCCTACCTCTGGCG
CGCCGGAAGATCAAGTTGATCCAAGATTGATTGATGGCAAGGGCGGATCTCTGGAGGTGCTGTTCCAGGG
ACCAGGCGGAAGCGGCAATCCCGGCGGCGATCTGGCCCCCCAGATGCTGCGCGAGCTGCAGGAGACCAAT
GCCGCCCTGCAGGACGTGCGCGAGCTGCTGCGCCACCGCGTGAAGGAGATCACCTTCCTGAAGAACACCG
TGATGGAGTGCGACGCCTGCGGTATGCAGCCCTCTAGAGGCTCCGGCTCCATCATCCCAGTTGAGGAGGA
GAACCCGGACTTCTGGAACCGCGAGGCAGCCGAGGCCCTGGGTGCCGCCAAGAAGCTGCAGCCTGCACAG
ACAGCCGCCAAGAACCTCATCATCTTCCTGGGCGATGGGATGGGGGTGTCTACGGTGACAGCTGCCAGGA
TCCTAAAAGGGCAGAAGAAGGACAAACTGGGGCCTGAGATACCCCTGGCCATGGACCGCTTCCCATATGT
GGCTCTGTCCAAGACATACAATGTAGACAAACATGTGCCAGACAGTGGAGCCACAGCCACGGCCTACCTG
TGCGGGGTCAAGGGCAACTTCCAGACCATTGGCTTGAGTGCAGCCGCCCGCTTTAACCAGTGCAACACGA
CACGCGGCAACGAGGTCATCTCCGTGATGAATCGGGCCAAGAAAGCAGGGAAGTCAGTGGGAGTGGTAAC
CACCACACGAGTGCAGCACGCCTCGCCAGCCGGCACCTACGCCCACACGGTGAACCGCAACTGGTACTCG
GACGCCGACGTGCCTGCCTCGGCCCGCCAGGAGGGGTGCCAGGACATCGCTACGCAGCTCATCTCCAACA
TGGACATTGACGTGATCCTAGGTGGAGGCCGAAAGTACATGTTTCGCATGGGAACCCCAGACCCTGAGTA
CCCAGATGACTACAGCCAAGGTGGGACCAGGCTGGACGGGAAGAATCTGGTGCAGGAATGGCTGGCGAAG
CGCCAGGGTGCCCGGTATGTGTGGAACCGCACTGAGCTCATGCAGGCTTCCCTGGACCCGTCTGTGACCC
ATCTCATGGGTCTCTTTGAGCCTGGAGACATGAAATACGAGATCCACCGAGACTCCACACTGGACCCCTC
CCTGATGGAGATGACAGAGGCTGCCCTGCGCCTGCTGAGCAGGAACCCCCGCGGCTTCTTCCTCTTCGTG
GAGGGTGGTCGCATCGACCATGGTCATCATGAAAGCAGGGCTTACCGGGCACTGACTGAGACGATCATGT
TCGACGACGCCATTGAGAGGGCGGGCCAGCTCACCAGCGAGGAGGACACGCTGAGCCTCGTCACTGCCGA
CCACTCCCACGTCTTCTCCTTCGGAGGCTACCCCCTGCGAGGGAGCTCCATCTTCGGGCTGGCCCCTGGC
AAGGCCCGGGACAGGAAGGCCTACACGGTCCTCCTATACGGAAACGGTCCAGGCTATGTGCTCAAGGACG
GCGCCCGGCCGGATGTTACCGAGAGCGAGAGCGGGAGCCCCGAGTATCGGCAGCAGTCAGCAGTGCCCCT
GGACGAAGAGACCCACGCAGGCGAGGACGTGGCGGTGTTCGCGCGCGGCCCGCAGGCGCACCTGGTTCAC
GGCGTGCAGGAGCAGACCTTCATAGCGCACGTCATGGCCTTCGCCGCCTGCCTGGAGCCCTACACCGCCT
GCGACCTGGCGCCCCCCGCCGGCACCACCGACGCCGCGCACCCGGGTGGCGGAGGACTGAACGACATCTT
CGAGGCTCAGAAAATCGAATGGCACGAACATCACCATCACCATCACCATCACCATTAAGGCCGGCCTGTA
GTCACTGGCACAACGCGTTACCCGGTAAGCCAATCGGGTATACACGGTCGTCATACTGCAGACAGGGTTC
TTCTACTTTGCAAGATAGTCTTGAGTAGTAAAATAAATAGATAGAGAAAATCAGCCTCGACTGTGCCTTC
TAGTTGCCAGCCATCTGTTGTTTGCCCCTCCCCCGTGCCTTCCTTGACCCTGGAAGGTGCCACTCCCACT
GTCCTTTCCTAATAAAATGAGGAAATTGCATCACAACACTCAACCCTATCTCGGTCTATTCTTTTGATTT
ATAAGGGATTTTGCCGATTTCGGCCTATTGGTTAAAAAATGAGCTGATTTAACAAAAATTTAACGCGAAT
TAATTCTGTGGAATGTGTGTCAGTTAGGGTGTGGAAAGTCCCCAGGCTCCCCAGCAGGCAGAAGTATGCA
AAGCATGCATCTCAATTAGTCAGCAACCAGGTGTGGAAAGTCCCCAGGCTCCCCAGCAGGCAGAAGTATG
CAAAGCATGCATCTCAATTAGTCAGCAACCATAGTCCCGCCCCTAACTCCGCCCATCCCGCCCCTAACTC
CGCCCAGTTCCGCCCATTCTCCGCCCCATGGCTGACTAATTTTTTTTATTTATGCAGAGGCCGAGGCCGC
CTCTGCCTCTGAGCTATTCCAGAAGTAGTGAGGAGGCTTTTTTGGAGGCCTAGGCTTTTGCAAAAAGCTC
CCGGGAGCTTGTATATCCATTTTCGGATCTGATCAGCACGTGTTGACAATTAATCATCGGCATAGTATAT
CGGCATAGTATAATACGACAAGGTGAGGAACTAAACCATGACCGAGTACAAGCCCACGGTGCGCCTCGCC
ACCCGCGACGACGTCCCCAGGGCCGTACGCACCCTCGCCGCCGCGTTCGCCGACTACCCCGCCACGCGCC
ACACCGTCGATCCGGACCGCCACATCGAGCGGGTCACCGAGCTGCAAGAACTCTTCCTCACGCGCGTCGG
GCTCGACATCGGCAAGGTGTGGGTCGCGGACGACGGCGCCGCGGTGGCGGTCTGGACCACGCCGGAGAGC
GTCGAAGCGGGGGCGGTGTTCGCCGAGATCGGCCCGCGCATGGCCGAGTTGAGCGGTTCCCGGCTGGCCG
CGCAGCAACAGATGGAAGGCCTCCTGGCGCCGCACCGGCCCAAGGAGCCCGCGTGGTTCCTGGCCACCGT
CGGCGTCTCGCCCGACCACCAGGGCAAGGGTCTGGGCAGCGCCGTCGTGCTCCCCGGAGTGGAGGCGGCC
GAGCGCGCCGGGGTGCCCGCCTTCCTGGAGACATCCGCGCCCCGCAACCTCCCCTTCTACGAGCGGCTCG
GCTTCACCGTCACCGCCGACGTCGAGGTGCCCGAAGGACCGCGCACCTGGTGCATGACCCGCAAGCCCGG
TGCCTGACACGTGCTACGAGATTTCGATTCCACCGCCGCCTTCTATGAAAGGTTGGGCTTCGGAATCGTT
TTCCGGGACGCCGGCTGGATGATCCTCCAGCGCGGGGATCTCATGCTGGAGTTCTTCGCCCACCCCAACT
TGTTTATTGCAGCTTATAATGGTTACAAATAAAGCAATAGCATCACAAATTTCACAAATAAAGCATTTTT
TTCACTGCATTCTAGTTGTGGTTTGTCCAAACTCATCAATGTATCTTATCATGTCTGTATACCGTCGACC
TCTAGCTAGAGCTTGGCGTAATCATGGTCATTACCAATGCTTAATCAGTGAGGCACCTATCTCAGCGATC
TGTCTATTTCGTTCATCCATAGTTGCCTGACTCCCCGTCGTGTAGATAACTACGATACGGGAGGGCTTAC
CATCTGGCCCCAGCGCTGCGATGATACCGCGAGAACCACGCTCACCGGCTCCGGATTTATCAGCAATAAA
CCAGCCAGCCGGAAGGGCCGAGCGCAGAAGTGGTCCTGCAACTTTATCCGCCTCCATCCAGTCTATTAAT
TGTTGCCGGGAAGCTAGAGTAAGTAGTTCGCCAGTTAATAGTTTGCGCAACGTTGTTGCCATCGCTACAG
GCATCGTGGTGTCACGCTCGTCGTTTGGTATGGCTTCATTCAGCTCCGGTTCCCAACGATCAAGGCGAGT
TACATGATCCCCCATGTTGTGCAAAAAAGCGGTTAGCTCCTTCGGTCCTCCGATCGTTGTCAGAAGTAAG
TTGGCCGCAGTGTTATCACTCATGGTTATGGCAGCACTGCATAATTCTCTTACTGTCATGCCATCCGTAA
GATGCTTTTCTGTGACTGGTGAGTACTCAACCAAGTCATTCTGAGAATAGTGTATGCGGCGACCGAGTTG
CTCTTGCCCGGCGTCAATACGGGATAATACCGCGCCACATAGCAGAACTTTAAAAGTGCTCATCATTGGA
AAACGTTCTTCGGGGCGAAAACTCTCAAGGATCTTACCGCTGTTGAGATCCAGTTCGATGTAACCCACTC
GTGCACCCAACTGATCTTCAGCATCTTTTACTTTCACCAGCGTTTCTGGGTGAGCAAAAACAGGAAGGCA
AAATGCCGCAAAAAAGGGAATAAGGGCGACACGGAAATGTTGAATACTCATATTCTTCCTT
Features (pLannotate 1.2.2; 24 found; start..end, strand, type, name):
    119..143     -  CDS            KanR (fragment): aminoglycoside phosphotransferase; aph(3')-Ia; confers resistance to kanamycin
    254..842     +  rep_origin     ori: high-copy-number ColE1/pMB1/pBR322/pUC origin of replication
   1067..1084    +  terminator     rrnB T2 terminator (fragment): transcription terminator T2 from the E. coli rrnB gene
   1109..1128    -  CDS            lacZα (fragment): LacZα fragment of β-galactosidase; lacZ fragment
   1584..1600    +  protein_bind   lac operator: The lac repressor binds to the lac operator to inhibit transcription in E. coli. This inhibition can be relieved by adding lactose or isopropyl-β-D-thiogalactopyranoside (IPTG). lac repressor encoded by lacI
   1843..2146    +  enhancer       CMV enhancer: human cytomegalovirus immediate early enhancer
   2147..2350    +  promoter       CMV promoter: human cytomegalovirus (CMV) immediate early promoter
   2486..2529    +  intron         CMV intron (fragment): modified intron A from human cytomegalovirus
   2581..2599    +  promoter       SP6 promoter: promoter for bacteriophage SP6 RNA polymerase
   2603..2640    +  CDS            IgH signal sequence (fragment): signal sequence from the mouse immunoglobulin heavy chain variable region
   2740..3216    +  CDS            TREM2 (fragment): TREM2_HUMAN - Experimental evidence at protein level: Swiss-Prot protein existence level 1. Forms a receptor signaling complex with TYROBP which mediates signaling and cell activation following ligand binding (PubMed:10799849). Acts as a receptor for amyloid-beta protein 42, a cleavage product of the amyloid-beta precursor protein APP, and mediates its uptake and degradation by microglia (PubMed:27477018, PubMed:29518356). Binding to amyloid-beta 42 mediates microglial activation, proliferation, migration, apoptosis and expression of pro- inflammatory cytokines, such as IL6R and CCL3, and the
   3313..3492    +  CDS            Comp (fragment): COMP_RAT - Experimental evidence at protein level: Swiss-Prot protein existence level 1. May play a role in the structural integrity of cartilage via its interaction with other extracellular matrix proteins such as the collagens and fibronectin. Can mediate the interaction of chondrocytes with the cartilage extracellular matrix through interaction with cell surface integrin receptors. Could play a role in the pathogenesis of osteoarthritis. Potent suppressor of apoptosis in both primary chondrocytes and transformed cells. Suppresses apoptosis by blocking the activation of caspase-3 and by indu
   3480..4932    +  CDS            SEAP (fragment): secreted alkaline phosphatase from human placenta The natural enzyme has a C-terminal transmembrane sequence that is replaced by a GPI anchor.
   4957..4998    +  CDS            AviTag™ (fragment): peptide tag that allows for enzymatic biotinylation
   5002..5025    +  CDS            8xHis: 8xHis affinity tag
   5171..5282    +  polyA_signal   bGH poly(A) signal: bovine growth hormone polyadenylation signal
   5283..5391    +  rep_origin     f1 ori (fragment): f1 bacteriophage origin of replication; arrow indicates direction of (+) strand synthesis
   5405..5734    +  promoter       SV40 promoter: SV40 enhancer and early promoter
   5782..5829    +  promoter       EM7 promoter: synthetic bacterial promoter&nbsp
   5848..6447    +  CDS            PuroR (fragment): puromycin N-acetyltransferase; pac from Streptomyces; confers resistance to puromycin
   6457..6582    +  CDS            ble (fragment): BLE_KLEPN - Experimental evidence at protein level: Swiss-Prot protein existence level 1. Binding protein with a strong affinity to the bleomycin family of antibiotics. Binds to CL990; an antimitotic-antibiotic compound. From Klebsiella pneumoniae.
   6577..6698    +  polyA_signal   SV40 poly(A) signal: SV40 polyadenylation signal
   6751..7611    -  CDS            AmpR: β-lactamase; bla; confers resistance to ampicillin, carbenicillin, and related antibiotics
   7614..89      -  promoter       AmpR promoter (fragment) (across the origin): bla
