[The description below was written by a language model from this plasmid's Addgene catalogue record and pLannotate feature annotations shown in this document.]
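Description:
pD649-HAsp-TREM2-COMP5AP-AviTag-9xHis is a mammalian expression plasmid built on the pD649 backbone for producing the extracellular domain of human TREM2 as a secreted, multimerised fusion protein. It is propagated in E. coli as a high-copy plasmid through a ColE1/pUC-type origin and is selected with ampicillin via the β-lactamase gene. The sequenced record is about 7.6 kb, consistent with the stated backbone plus a 468 bp insert.

Expression is driven by the human CMV immediate-early enhancer and promoter, followed by a fragment of CMV intron A. An SP6 phage promoter lies just upstream of the coding region and also serves as a sequencing primer site. The open reading frame begins with a signal peptide, which the plasmid name gives as "HAsp" and which the annotation software matched only partially to an immunoglobulin heavy-chain signal sequence. It continues into the TREM2 ectodomain, cloned between NotI and AscI sites that were retained. Downstream, the backbone supplies the C-terminal COMP5AP module: the coiled-coil segment of rat cartilage oligomeric matrix protein, which assembles fusion partners into pentamers, joined to human placental alkaline phosphatase as an enzymatic reporter. An AviTag for site-specific enzymatic biotinylation and a polyhistidine tag for affinity capture follow, and a bGH polyadenylation signal terminates the unit. The name gives the His tag as 9xHis, whereas the feature table annotates 8xHis.

A separate SV40 promoter/EM7 cassette carries a puromycin N-acetyltransferase sequence with an SV40 poly(A) signal, which could allow selection in mammalian cells, although the record does not list this as a marker. The short KanR, lacZα, ble and f1 ori matches appear to be backbone remnants. The plasmid belongs to a collection used to map interactions among human IgSF cell-surface proteins, where the avid pentameric AP fusions help detect weak binding. The depositor notes that some plasmids in the collection may carry an IS4-like transposase upstream of the CMV promoter, but none is annotated here.
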