Addgene plasmid #157115: pD649-HAsp-TREM2-COMP5AP-AviTag-9xHis
Purpose: Mammalian expression of cell-surface protein extracellular domain fused to COMP5AP-AviTag-9xHis. Protein is secreted from cells.
Depositing lab: Chris Garcia. Depositing organization: Stanford University. Publication: A Human IgSF Cell-Surface Interactome Reveals a Complex Network of Protein-Protein Interactions. Wojtowicz WM, Vielmetter J, Fernandes RA, Siepe DH, Eastman CL, Chisholm GB, Cox S, Klock H, Anderson PW, Rue SM, Miller JJ, Glaser SM, Bragstad ML, Vance J, Lam AW, Lesley SA, Zinn K, Garcia KC. Cell. 2020 Aug 20;182(4):1027-1043.e17. doi: 10.1016/j.cell.2020.07.025. PubMed 32822567.
Backbone
  Vector backbone: pD649
  Backbone size w/o insert (bp): 7153
  Vector type: Mammalian Expression
Growth in bacteria
  Bacterial resistance: Ampicillin, 100 μg/mL
  Growth temperature: 37°C
  Growth strain: DH5alpha
  Copy number: High Copy
Gene/Insert
  Gene/Insert name: TREM2
  Species: H. sapiens (human)
  Insert size (bp): 468
  Entrez Gene: TREM2 (a.k.a. AD17, PLOSL2, TREM-2, Trem2a, Trem2b, Trem2c)
  Promoter: CMV/SP6
  Tag / fusion protein: COMP5AP-AviTag-9xHis (C terminal on backbone)
  Cloning method: Restriction Enzyme; 5′ cloning site GCGGCCGC (not destroyed); 3′ cloning site GGCGCGCC (not destroyed)
  Sequencing primers: 5′ ATTTAGGTGACACTATAG; 3′ CGTCGCACTCCATCACGGTG
Resource information
  A portion of this plasmid was derived from a plasmid made by: synthesis by ThermoFisher
Terms and licenses: Academic/Nonprofit Terms; Industry Terms: Not Available to Industry
Depositor comments: Some plasmids in this collection may have an IS4-like element ISVsa5 family transposase upstream of the CMV promoter.
How to cite: pD649-HAsp-TREM2-COMP5AP-AviTag-9xHis was a gift from Chris Garcia (Addgene plasmid # 157115 ; http://n2t.net/addgene:157115 ; RRID:Addgene_157115)
