>Addgene plasmid #157115 | pD649-HAsp-TREM2-COMP5AP-AviTag-9xHis | depositor partial sequence | sequence record 303340 | insert (extracellular domain)
CACAATACCACAGTTTTTCAGGGCGTTGCCGGCCAGAGCCTGCAGGTTTCCTGTCCTTACGACAGCATGA
AGCACTGGGGTAGAAGAAAGGCCTGGTGCAGACAGCTGGGCGAGAAGGGACCTTGTCAGAGAGTGGTGTC
TACCCACAACCTGTGGCTGCTGAGCTTCCTGAGAAGATGGAATGGCAGCACCGCCATCACCGATGATACA
CTCGGCGGCACCCTGACCATCACACTGAGAAATCTGCAGCCTCACGACGCCGGCCTGTACCAGTGTCAAT
CTCTGCACGGAAGCGAGGCCGATACACTGCGGAAAGTGCTGGTGGAAGTGCTGGCCGATCCTCTGGATCA
TAGAGATGCCGGCGATCTGTGGTTTCCTGGCGAGAGCGAGTCTTTCGAGGATGCCCACGTGGAACACAGC
ATCAGCAGATCTCTGCTGGAAGGCGAGATCCCCTTTCCTCCTACCTCT
